>Addgene plasmid #143661 | TFORF2906 | addgene full sequence | sequence record 462952 | Addgene NGS Result
TTAATGTAGTCTTATGCAATACTCTTGTAGTCTTGCAACATGGTAACGATGAGTTAGCAACATGCCTTAC
AAGGAGAGAAAAAGCACCGTGCATGCCGATTGGTGGAAGTAAGGTGGTACGATCGTGCCTTATTAGGAAG
GCAACAGACGGGTCTGACATGGATTGGACGAACCACTGAATTGCCGCATTGCAGAGATATTGTATTTAAG
TGCCTAGCTCGATACATAAACGGGTCTCTCTGGTTAGACCAGATCTGAGCCTGGGAGCTCTCTGGCTAAC
TAGGGAACCCACTGCTTAAGCCTCAATAAAGCTTGCCTTGAGTGCTTCAAGTAGTGTGTGCCCGTCTGTT
GTGTGACTCTGGTAACTAGAGATCCCTCAGACCCTTTTAGTCAGTGTGGAAAATCTCTAGCAGTGGCGCC
CGAACAGGGACTTGAAAGCGAAAGGGAAACCAGAGGAGCTCTCTCGACGCAGGACTCGGCTTGCTGAAGC
GCGCACGGCAAGAGGCGAGGGGCGGCGACTGGTGAGTACGCCAAAAATTTTGACTAGCGGAGGCTAGAAG
GAGAGAGATGGGTGCGAGAGCGTCAGTATTAAGCGGGGGAGAATTAGATCGCGATGGGAAAAAATTCGGT
TAAGGCCAGGGGGAAAGAAAAAATATAAATTAAAACATATAGTATGGGCAAGCAGGGAGCTAGAACGATT
CGCAGTTAATCCTGGCCTGTTAGAAACATCAGAAGGCTGTAGACAAATACTGGGACAGCTACAACCATCC
CTTCAGACAGGATCAGAAGAACTTAGATCATTATATAATACAGTAGCAACCCTCTATTGTGTGCATCAAA
GGATAGAGATAAAAGACACCAAGGAAGCTTTAGACAAGATAGAGGAAGAGCAAAACAAAAGTAAGACCAC
CGCACAGCAAGCGGCCGCTGATCTTCAGACCTGGAGGAGGAGATATGAGGGACAATTGGAGAAGTGAATT
ATATAAATATAAAGTAGTAAAAATTGAACCATTAGGAGTAGCACCCACCAAGGCAAAGAGAAGAGTGGTG
CAGAGAGAAAAAAGAGCAGTGGGAATAGGAGCTTTGTTCCTTGGGTTCTTGGGAGCAGCAGGAAGCACTA
TGGGCGCAGCGTCAATGACGCTGACGGTACAGGCCAGACAATTATTGTCTGGTATAGTGCAGCAGCAGAA
CAATTTGCTGAGGGCTATTGAGGCGCAACAGCATCTGTTGCAACTCACAGTCTGGGGCATCAAGCAGCTC
CAGGCAAGAATCCTGGCTGTGGAAAGATACCTAAAGGATCAACAGCTCCTGGGGATTTGGGGTTGCTCTG
GAAAACTCATTTGCACCACTGCTGTGCCTTGGAATGCTAGTTGGAGTAATAAATCTCTGGAACAGATTTG
GAATCACACGACCTGGATGGAGTGGGACAGAGAAATTAACAATTACACAAGCTTAATACACTCCTTAATT
GAAGAATCGCAAAACCAGCAAGAAAAGAATGAACAAGAATTATTGGAATTAGATAAATGGGCAAGTTTGT
GGAATTGGTTTAACATAACAAATTGGCTGTGGTATATAAAATTATTCATAATGATAGTAGGAGGCTTGGT
AGGTTTAAGAATAGTTTTTGCTGTACTTTCTATAGTGAATAGAGTTAGGCAGGGATATTCACCATTATCG
TTTCAGACCCACCTCCCAACCCCGAGGGGACCCATGCATTGCATCTCAATTAGTCAGCAACCAGGTGTGG
AAAGTCCCCAGGCTCCCCAGCAGGCAGAAGTATGCAAAGCATGCGTCTCAATTAGTCAGCAACCATAGTC
CCGCCCCTAACTCCGCCCATCCCGCCCCTAACTCCGCCCAGTTCCGCCCATTCTCCGCCCCATGGCTGAC
TAATTTTTTTTATTTATGCAGAGGCCGAGGCCGCCTCGGCCTCTGAGCTATTCCAGAAGTAGTGAGGAGG
CTTTTTTGGAGGCCTAGGCTTTTGCAAAAAGCTTTCTAGAGGTACCACCGGAGCTTACCATGACCGAGTA
CAAGCCCACGGTGCGCCTCGCCACCCGCGACGACGTCCCCAGGGCCGTACGCACCCTCGCCGCCGCGTTC
GCCGACTACCCCGCCACGCGCCACACCGTCGATCCGGACCGCCACATCGAGCGGGTCACCGAGCTGCAAG
AACTCTTCCTCACGCGCGTCGGGCTCGACATCGGCAAGGTGTGGGTCGCGGACGACGGCGCCGCCGTGGC
GGTCTGGACCACGCCGGAGAGCGTCGAAGCGGGGGCGGTGTTCGCCGAGATCGGCCCGCGCATGGCCGAG
TTGAGCGGTTCCCGGCTGGCCGCGCAGCAACAGATGGAAGGCCTCCTGGCGCCGCACCGGCCCAAGGAGC
CCGCGTGGTTCCTGGCCACCGTCGGCGTCTCGCCCGACCACCAGGGCAAGGGTCTGGGCAGCGCCGTCGT
GCTCCCCGGAGTGGAGGCGGCCGAGCGCGCCGGGGTGCCCGCCTTCCTGGAGACCTCCGCGCCCCGCAAC
CTCCCCTTCTACGAGCGGCTCGGCTTCACCGTCACCGCCGACGTCGAGGTGCCCGAAGGACCGCGCACCT
GGTGCATGACCCGCAAGCCCGGTGCCAGTTAACGAATTCTAGATCTTGAGACAAATGGCAGTATTCATCC
ACAATTTTAAAAGAAAAGGGGGGATTGGGGGGTACAGTGCAGGGGAAAGAATAGTAGACATAATAGCAAC
AGACATACAAACTAAAGAATTACAAAAACAAATTACAAAAATTCAAAATTTTCGGGTTTATTACAGGGAC
AGCAGAGATCCACTTTGGCGCCGGCTCGAGGCCTGCAGGTGCAAAGATGGATAAAGTTTTAAACAGAGAG
GAATCTTTGCAGCTAATGGACCTTCTAGGTCTTGAAAGGAGTGGGAATTGGCTCCGGTGCCCGTCAGTGG
GCAGAGCGCACATCGCCCACAGTCCCCGAGAAGTTGGGGGGAGGGGTCGGCAATTGAACCGGTGCCTAGA
GAAGGTGGCGCGGGGTAAACTGGGAAAGTGATGTCGTGTACTGGCTCCGCCTTTTTCCCGAGGGTGGGGG
AGAACCGTATATAAGTGCAGTAGTCGCCGTGAACGTTCTTTTTCGCAACGGGTTTGCCGCCAGAACACAG
GTAAGTGCCGTGTGTGGTTCCCGCGGGCCTGGCCTCTTTACGGGTTATGGCCCTTGCGTGCCTTGAATTA
CTTCCACCTGGCTGCAGTACGTGATTCTTGATCCCGAGCTTCGGGTTGGAAGTGGGTGGGAGAGTTCGAG
GCCTTGCGCTTAAGGAGCCCCTTCGCCTCGTGCTTGAGTTGAGGCCTGGCCTGGGCGCTGGGGCCGCCGC
GTGCGAATCTGGTGGCACCTTCGCGCCTGTCTCGCTGCTTTCGATAAGTCTCTAGCCATTTAAAATTTTT
GATGACCTGCTGCGACGCTTTTTTTCTGGCAAGATAGTCTTGTAAATGCGGGCCAAGATCTGCACACTGG
TATTTCGGTTTTTGGGGCCGCGGGCGGCGACGGGGCCCGTGCGTCCCAGCGCACATGTTCGGCGAGGCGG
GGCCTGCGAGCGCGGCCACCGAGAATCGGACGGGGGTAGTCTCAAGCTGGCCGGCCTGCTCTGGTGCCTG
GCCTCGCGCCGCCGTGTATCGCCCCGCCCTGGGCGGCAAGGCTGGCCCGGTCGGCACCAGTTGCGTGAGC
GGAAAGATGGCCGCTTCCCGGCCCTGCTGCAGGGAGCTCAAAATGGAGGACGCGGCGCTCGGGAGAGCGG
GCGGGTGAGTCACCCACACAAAGGAAAAGGGCCTTTCCGTCCTCAGCCGTCGCTTCATGTGACTCCACGG
AGTACCGGGCGCCGTCCAGGCACCTCGATTAGTTCTCGAGCTTTTGGAGTACGTCGTCTTTAGGTTGGGG
GGAGGGGTTTTATGCGATGGAGTTTCCCCACACTGAGTGGGTGGAGACTGAAGTTAGGCCAGCTTGGCAC
TTGATGTAATTCTCCTTGGAATTTGCCCTTTTTGAGTTTGGATCTTGGTTCATTCTCAAGCCTCAGACAG
TGGTTCAAAGTTTTTTTCTTCCATTTCAGGTGTCGTGAGGCTAGCACCGCCACCATGACAAGAAAACAAG
CTGTTAACAGTTCAAGACCCGGCAGGCCCCCTAAGCGTTCTTTGGGAGTGTTGCAGGAAAATGCCCGCCT
TCTGACCCATGCAGTCCCAGGCCTCTTATCGCCAGGACTTATCACTCCGACAGGTATAACAGCTGCAGCG
ATGGCTGAGGCGATGAAACTTCAGAAGATGAAGCTTATGGCTATGAACACTCTTCAGGGAAATGGAAGCC
AAAATGGGACCGAATCAGAGCCTGATGATCTTAATTCTAACACAGGTGGAAGTGAATCCTCCTGGGATAA
AGATAAGATGCAGTCTCCATTTGCTGCACCTGGACCCCAACATGGAATTGCTCATGCAGCCCTAGCTGGC
CAGCCAGGCATTGGGGGTGCTCCAACCCTCAATCCACTGCAGCAGAACCACCTGCTAACCAATAGACTGG
ATCTGCCATTTATGATGATGCCTCATCCCCTACTTCCAGTCAGCTTACCTCCTGCATCAGTTGCCATGGC
AATGAATCAGATGAACCATCTCAATACTATTGCCAACATGGCTGCTGCAGCACAGATTCACAGTCCACTC
TCCAGAGCTGGTACCTCTGTTATAAAGGAGCGGATCCCAGAGAGTCCTTCTCCTGCTCCTTCTCTAGAAG
AGAATCATCGTCCTGGGAGCCAGACCTCTTCCCACACCAGCAGCAGTGTGTCCAGCTCTCCCTCTCAGAT
GGATCATCATTTGGAAAGAATGGAAGAGGTACCAGTTCAAATTCCAATAATGAAGTCACCCTTGGACAAG
ATACAGCTGACTCCTGGGCAGGCATTGCCCGCTGGATTCCCTGGACCATTCATTTTTGCTGATAGTCTGT
CCTCCGTGGAGACTCTGTTGACCAACATTCAGGGTCTGCTGAAAGTTGCTTTGGATAATGCTCGCATCCA
GGAGAAGCAGATTCAACAAGAAAAGAAGGAGCTGCGACTGGAGCTCTATAGAGAGAGAGAAATTAGAGAA
AACCTTGAAAGACAACTTGCAGTTGAGCTTCAAAGCAGAACTACTATGCAAAAGCGCCTGAAGAAGGAGA
AAAAAACCAAGAGAAAATTGCAGGAAGCCTTGGAATTTGAATCAAAGCGCCGGGAGCAAGTGGAGCAGGC
ACTTAAGCAAGCCACCACTAGTGACAGTGGCCTGAGGATGTTAAAAGATACTGGAATTCCAGATATTGAA
ATAGAAAACAATGGGACTCCTCATGATAGTGCTGCTATGCAAGGAGGTAACTATTACTGTTTAGAAATGG
CACAACAGTTGTATTCAGCCTAGTAATGAACTAGTCCGTAACTTGAAAGTATTTCGATTTCTTGGCTTTA
TATATCTTGTGGAAAGGACGAGTGCCCGATGTGAGATCCACTGGCACGCGTTAAGTCGACAATCAACCTC
TGGATTACAAAATTTGTGAAAGATTGACTGGTATTCTTAACTATGTTGCTCCTTTTACGCTATGTGGATA
CGCTGCTTTAATGCCTTTGTATCATGCTATTGCTTCCCGTATGGCTTTCATTTTCTCCTCCTTGTATAAA
TCCTGGTTGCTGTCTCTTTATGAGGAGTTGTGGCCCGTTGTCAGGCAACGTGGCGTGGTGTGCACTGTGT
TTGCTGACGCAACCCCCACTGGTTGGGGCATTGCCACCACCTGTCAGCTCCTTTCCGGGACTTTCGCTTT
CCCCCTCCCTATTGCCACGGCGGAACTCATCGCCGCCTGCCTTGCCCGCTGCTGGACAGGGGCTCGGCTG
TTGGGCACTGACAATTCCGTGGTGTTGTCGGGGAAATCATCGTCCTTTCCTTGGCTGCTCGCCTGTGTTG
CCACCTGGATTCTGCGCGGGACGTCCTTCTGCTACGTCCCTTCGGCCCTCAATCCAGCGGACCTTCCTTC
CCGCGGCCTGCTGCCGGCTCTGCGGCCTCTTCCGCGTCTTCGCCTTCGCCCTCAGACGAGTCGGATCTCC
CTTTGGGCCGCCTCCCCGCGTCGACTTTAAGACCAATGACTTACAAGGCAGCTGTAGATCTTAGCCACTT
TTTAAAAGAAAAGGGGGGACTGGAAGGGCTAATTCACTCCCAACGAAGACAAGATCTGCTTTTTGCTTGT
ACTGGGTCTCTCTGGTTAGACCAGATCTGAGCCTGGGAGCTCTCTGGCTAACTAGGGAACCCACTGCTTA
AGCCTCAATAAAGCTTGCCTTGAGTGCTTCAAGTAGTGTGTGCCCGTCTGTTGTGTGACTCTGGTAACTA
GAGATCCCTCAGACCCTTTTAGTCAGTGTGGAAAATCTCTAGCAGTACGTATAGTAGTTCATGTCATCTT
ATTATTCAGTATTTATAACTTGCAAAGAAATGAATATCAGAGAGTGAGAGGAACTTGTTTATTGCAGCTT
ATAATGGTTACAAATAAAGCAATAGCATCACAAATTTCACAAATAAAGCATTTTTTTCACTGCATTCTAG
TTGTGGTTTGTCCAAACTCATCAATGTATCTTATCATGTCTGGCTCTAGCTATCCCGCCCCTAACTCCGC
CCATCCCGCCCCTAACTCCGCCCAGTTCCGCCCATTCTCCGCCCCATGGCTGACTAATTTTTTTTATTTA
TGCAGAGGCCGAGGCCGCCTCGGCCTCTGAGCTATTCCAGAAGTAGTGAGGAGGCTTTTTTGGAGGCCTA
GGGACGTACCCAATTCGCCCTATAGTGAGTCGTATTACGCGCGCTCACTGGCCGTCGTTTTACAACGTCG
TGACTGGGAAAACCCTGGCGTTACCCAACTTAATCGCCTTGCAGCACATCCCCCTTTCGCCAGCTGGCGT
AATAGCGAAGAGGCCCGCACCGATCGCCCTTCCCAACAGTTGCGCAGCCTGAATGGCGAATGGG
[124 nt withheld, positions 6995-7118]
C
[91 nt withheld, positions 7120-7210]
A
[49 nt withheld, positions 7212-7260]
CCTTTGACGTTGGAGTCCACGTTCTTT
[37 nt withheld, positions 7288-7324]
ACCCTATCTCGGTCTATTCTTTTGATTTATAAGGGATTTTGCCGATTTCGGCCTATTGGTTAAAAAATGA
GCTGATTTAACAAAAATTTAACGCGAATTTTAACAAAATATTAACGCTTACAATTTAGGTGGCACTTTTC
GGGGAAATGTGCGCGGAACCCCTATTTGTTTATTTTTCTAAATACATTCAAATATGTATCCGCTCATGAG
ACAATAACCCTGATAAATGCTTCAATAATATTGAAAAAGGAAGAGTATGAGTATTCAACATTTCCGTGTC
GCCCTTATTCCCTTTTTTGCGGCATTTTGCCTTCCTGTTTTTGCTCACCCAGAAACGCTGGTGAAAGTAA
AAGATGCTGAAGATCAGTTGGGTGCACGAGTGGGTTACATCGAACTGGATCTCAACAGCGGTAAGATCCT
TGAGAGTTTTCGCCCCGAAGAACGTTTTCCAATGATGAGCACTTTTAAAGTTCTGCTATGTGGCGCGGTA
TTATCCCGTATTGACGCCGGGCAAGAGCAACTCGGTCGCCGCATACACTATTCTCAGAATGACTTGGTTG
AGTACTCACCAGTCACAGAAAAGCATCTTACGGATGGCATGACAGTAAGAGAATTATGCAGTGCTGCCAT
AACCATGAGTGATAACACTGCGGCCAACTTACTTCTGACAACGATCGGAGGACCGAAGGAGCTAACCGCT
TTTTTGCACAACATGGGGGATCATGTAACTCGCCTTGATCGTTGGGAACCGGAGCTGAATGAAGCCATAC
CAAACGACGAGCGTGACACCACGATGCCTGTAGCAATGGCAACAACGTTGCGCAAACTATTAACTGGCGA
ACTACTTACTCTAGCTTCCCGGCAACAATTAATAGACTGGATGGAGGCGGATAAAGTTGCAGGACCACTT
CTGCGCTCGGCCCTTCCGGCTGGCTGGTTTATTGCTGATAAATCTGGAGCCGGTGAGCGTGGGTCTCGCG
GTATCATTGCAGCACTGGGGCCAGATGGTAAGCCCTCCCGTATCGTAGTTATCTACACGACGGGGAGTCA
GGCAACTATGGATGAACGAAATAGACAGATCGCTGAGATAGGTGCCTCACTGATTAAGCATTGGTAACTG
TCAGACCAAGTTTACTCATATATACTTTAGATTGATTTAAAACTTCATTTTTAATTTAAAAGGATCTAGG
TGAAGATCCTTTTTGATAATCTCATGACCAAAATCCCTTAACGTGAGTTTTCGTTCCACTGAGCGTCAGA
CCCCGTAGAAAAGATCAAAGGATCTTCTTGAGATCCTTTTTTTCTGCGCGTAATCTGCTGCTTGCAAACA
AAAAAACCACCGCTACCAGCGGTGGTTTGTTTGCCGGATCAAGAGCTACCAACTCTTTTTCCGAAGGTAA
CTGGCTTCAGCAGAGCGCAGATACCAAATACTGTTCTTCTAGTGTAGCCGTAGTTAGGCCACCACTTCAA
GAACTCTGTAGCACCGCCTACATACCTCGCTCTGCTAATCCTGTTACCAGTGGCTGCTGCCAGTGGCGAT
AAGTCGTGTCTTACCGGGTTGGACTCAAGACGATAGTTACCGGATAAGGCGCAGCGGTCGGGCTGAACGG
GGGGTTCGTGCACACAGCCCAGCTTGGAGCGAACGACCTACACCGAACTGAGATACCTACAGCGTGAGCT
ATGAGAAAGCGCCACGCTTCCCGAAGGGAGAAAGGCGGACAGGTATCCGGTAAGCGGCAGGGTCGGAACA
GGAGAGCGCACGAGGGAGCTTCCAGGGGGAAACGCCTGGTATCTTTATAGTCCTGTCGGGTTTCGCCACC
TCTGACTTGAGCGTCGATTTTTGTGATGCTCGTCAGGGGGGCGGAGCCTATGGAAAAACGCCAGCAACGC
GGCCTTTTTACGGTTCCTGGCCTTTTGCTGGCCTTTTGCTCACATGTTCTTTCCTGCGTTATCCCCTGAT
TCTGTGGATAACCGTATTACCGCCTTTGAGTGAGCTGATACCGCTCGCCGCAGCCGAACGACCGAGCGCA
GCGAGTCAGTGAGCGAGGAAGCGGAAGAGCGCCCAATACGCAAACCGCCTCTCCCCGCGCGTTGGCCGAT
TCATTAATGCAGCTGGCACGACAGGTTTCCCGACTGGAAAGCGGGCAGTGAGCGCAACGCAATTAATGTG
AGTTAGCTCACTCATTAGGCACCCCAGGCTTTACACTTTATGCTTCCGGCTCGTATGTTGTGTGGAATTG
TGAGCGGATAACAATTTCACACAGGAAACAGCTATGACCATGATTACGCCAAGCGCGCAATTAACCCTCA
CTAAAGGGAACAAAAGCTGGAGCTGCAAGC
Features (pLannotate 1.2.2; 31 found; start..end, strand, type, name):
      5..231     +  promoter       RSV promoter: Rous sarcoma virus enhancer/promoter
    232..412     +  LTR            5' LTR (truncated): truncated 5' long terminal repeat (LTR) from HIV-1
    459..584     +  misc_feature   HIV-1 Ψ: packaging signal of human immunodeficiency virus type 1
    568..931     +  CDS            HIV-1 gag (fragment): gag protein from human immunodeficiency virus 1; gag
   1077..1310    +  misc_feature   RRE: The Rev response element (RRE) of HIV-1 allows for Rev-dependent mRNA export from the nucleus to the cytoplasm.
   1687..1713    +  CDS            Rev (fragment): human immunodeficiency virus 1 (HIV-1) Rev protein; rev; enhances nuclear export of unspliced and incompletely spliced viral mRNAs
   1720..1743    +  promoter       SV40 promoter (fragment): SV40 early promoter
   1744..1815    +  promoter       SV40 promoter (fragment): SV40 enhancer and early promoter
   1839..1974    +  rep_origin     SV40 ori: SV40 origin of replication
   2020..2616    +  CDS            PuroR (fragment): puromycin N-acetyltransferase; pac from Streptomyces; confers resistance to puromycin
   2665..2782    +  misc_feature   cPPT/CTS: central polypurine tract and central termination sequence of HIV-1
   2847..2913    +  CDS            small t antigen (fragment): SV40 (simian virus 40) small t antigen
   2920..4098    +  promoter       EF-1α promoter: strong constitutive promoter for human elongation factor EF-1α
   4115..5410    +  CDS            Dach2 (fragment): DACH2_MOUSE - Experimental evidence at protein level: Swiss-Prot protein existence level 1. Transcription factor that is involved in regulation of organogenesis. Seems to be a regulator for SIX1 and SIX6. Seems to act as a corepressor of SIX6 in regulating proliferation by directly repressing cyclin-dependent kinase inhibitors, including the p27Kip1 promoter. Is recruited with SIX6 to the p27Kip1 promoter in embryonal retina. SIX6 corepression seems also to involve NCOR1, TBL1, HDAC1 and HDAC3. May be involved together with PAX3, SIX1, and EYA2 in regulation of myogenesis. In the developing so
   5426..5479    +  promoter       U6 promoter (fragment): RNA polymerase III promoter for human U6 snRNA
   5521..6109    +  misc_feature   WPRE: woodchuck hepatitis virus posttranscriptional regulatory element
   6160..6179    +  misc_feature   cPPT/CTS (fragment): central polypurine tract and central termination sequence of HIV-1
   6181..6414    +  LTR            3' LTR (ΔU3): self-inactivating 3' long terminal repeat (LTR) from HIV-1
   6492..6613    +  polyA_signal   SV40 poly(A) signal: SV40 polyadenylation signal
   6653..6788    +  rep_origin     SV40 ori: SV40 origin of replication
   6809..6827    -  promoter       T7 promoter: promoter for bacteriophage T7 RNA polymerase
   6835..6990    +  CDS            lacZα (fragment): LacZα fragment of β-galactosidase; lacZ fragment
   6995..7423    +  rep_origin     f1 ori (sequence partly withheld): f1 bacteriophage origin of replication; arrow indicates direction of (+) strand synthesis
   7476..7580    +  promoter       AmpR promoter: bla
   7581..8441    +  CDS            AmpR: β-lactamase; bla; confers resistance to ampicillin, carbenicillin, and related antibiotics
   8612..9200    +  rep_origin     ori: high-copy-number ColE1/pMB1/pBR322/pUC origin of replication
   9383..9475    +  CDS            lacI (fragment): lac repressor; lacI; The lac repressor binds to the lac operator to inhibit transcription in E. coli. This inhibition can be relieved by adding lactose or isopropyl-β-D-thiogalactopyranoside (IPTG).
   9488..9509    +  protein_bind   CAP binding site: CAP binding activates transcription in the presence of cAMP. E. coli catabolite activator protein
   9524..9554    +  promoter       lac promoter: promoter for the E. coli lac operon
   9562..9578    +  protein_bind   lac operator: The lac repressor binds to the lac operator to inhibit transcription in E. coli. This inhibition can be relieved by adding lactose or isopropyl-β-D-thiogalactopyranoside (IPTG). lac repressor encoded by lacI
   9623..9641    +  promoter       T3 promoter: promoter for bacteriophage T3 RNA polymerase
