[The description below was written by a language model from this plasmid's Addgene catalogue record and pLannotate feature annotations shown in this document.]
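Description:
TFORF2906 is a third-generation-style, self-inactivating HIV-1 lentiviral expression plasmid built on the pLX_TRC317 backbone and carrying the human transcription factor DACH2 as its insert. It belongs to a barcoded transcription factor ORF collection in which each clone carries a unique 24-bp barcode, so that the overexpressed factor can be identified by sequencing in pooled screens. In bacteria it is maintained through a high-copy ColE1/pUC-type origin with ampicillin resistance (β-lactamase). An f1 origin and remnants of a lac/T7/T3 cloning region are also present in the backbone. The depositor notes that the plasmid can recombine, a common issue with LTR-containing vectors.

The viral genome is transcribed from an RSV promoter fused to a truncated 5' LTR, followed by the Ψ packaging signal with a partial gag sequence, the Rev response element for Rev-dependent nuclear export, and a cPPT/CTS that aids nuclear import. It ends in a ΔU3 3' LTR that inactivates LTR promoter activity after integration, with an SV40 polyadenylation signal downstream. Two internal cassettes sit within the transfer region. An SV40 early promoter drives puromycin N-acetyltransferase for selection of transduced mammalian cells, and the EF-1α promoter drives the DACH2 ORF of about 1.3–1.4 kb. The annotation tool matched this ORF to the mouse Dach2 orthologue, but the record specifies the human gene. A WPRE downstream of the ORF enhances transcript stability and expression. The barcode itself is not annotated in the feature table. A short U6 promoter fragment lies between the ORF and the WPRE. The construct is intended for lentiviral overexpression of DACH2, for example in pooled screens of directed differentiation.
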