Addgene plasmid #143661: TFORF2906
Purpose: Lentiviral vector for overexpressing transcription factor ORFs with unique 24-bp barcodes. Barcodes facilitate identification of transcription factors in pooled screens.
Depositing lab: Feng Zhang. Depositing organization: Broad Institute. Publication: A transcription factor atlas of directed differentiation. Joung J, Ma S, Tay T, Geiger-Schuller KR, Kirchgatterer PC, Verdine VK, Guo B, Arias-Garcia MA, Allen WE, Singh A, Kuksenko O, Abudayyeh OO, Gootenberg JS, Fu Z, Macrae RK, Buenrostro JD, Regev A, Zhang F. Cell. 2023 Jan 5;186(1):209-229.e26. doi: 10.1016/j.cell.2022.11.026. PubMed 36608654.
Backbone
  Vector backbone: pLX_TRC317
  Backbone manufacturer: Broad Institute Genetic Perturbation Platform
  Backbone size w/o insert (bp): 8264
  Vector type: Mammalian Expression, Lentiviral
  Selectable markers: Puromycin
Growth in bacteria
  Bacterial resistance: Ampicillin, 100 μg/mL
  Growth temperature: 30°C
  Growth strain: NEB Stable
  Copy number: High Copy
Gene/Insert
  Gene/Insert name: DACH2
  Species: H. sapiens (human)
  Insert size (bp): 1400
  Entrez Gene: DACH2 (a.k.a. FLJ31391, MGC138545)
  Promoter: EF1a
  Cloning method: Unknown
  Sequencing primers: 5′ GGGTGGAGACTGAAGTTAGGCCAG; 3′ CACATAGCGTAAAAGGAGCAACATAG
Terms and licenses: Academic/Nonprofit Terms; Industry Terms: Not Available to Industry
Depositor comments: NM_001139515,ENST00000508860 . The transcription factor ORF portion of this plasmid was synthesized by Genewiz. Please test multiple small colonies in case of plasmid recombination. To make this collection available in a timely manner, a portion of this collection was not fully sequenced by Addgene. If an Addgene verified full plasmid sequence is not available, please contact us prior to placing an order to request the full sequence.
How to cite: TFORF2906 was a gift from Feng Zhang (Addgene plasmid # 143661 ; http://n2t.net/addgene:143661 ; RRID:Addgene_143661)
