>Addgene plasmid #143661 | TFORF2906 | depositor partial sequence | sequence record 283113 | Insert
ACCGCCACCATGACAAGAAAACAAGCTGTTAACAGTTCAAGACCCGGCAGGCCCCCTAAGCGTTCTTTGG
GAGTGTTGCAGGAAAATGCCCGCCTTCTGACCCATGCAGTCCCAGGCCTCTTATCGCCAGGACTTATCAC
TCCGACAGGTATAACAGCTGCAGCGATGGCTGAGGCGATGAAACTTCAGAAGATGAAGCTTATGGCTATG
AACACTCTTCAGGGAAATGGAAGCCAAAATGGGACCGAATCAGAGCCTGATGATCTTAATTCTAACACAG
GTGGAAGTGAATCCTCCTGGGATAAAGATAAGATGCAGTCTCCATTTGCTGCACCTGGACCCCAACATGG
AATTGCTCATGCAGCCCTAGCTGGCCAGCCAGGCATTGGGGGTGCTCCAACCCTCAATCCACTGCAGCAG
AACCACCTGCTAACCAATAGACTGGATCTGCCATTTATGATGATGCCTCATCCCCTACTTCCAGTCAGCT
TACCTCCTGCATCAGTTGCCATGGCAATGAATCAGATGAACCATCTCAATACTATTGCCAACATGGCTGC
TGCAGCACAGATTCACAGTCCACTCTCCAGAGCTGGTACCTCTGTTATAAAGGAGCGGATCCCAGAGAGT
CCTTCTCCTGCTCCTTCTCTAGAAGAGAATCATCGTCCTGGGAGCCAGACCTCTTCCCACACCAGCAGCA
GTGTGTCCAGCTCTCCCTCTCAGATGGATCATCATTTGGAAAGAATGGAAGAGGTACCAGTTCAAATTCC
AATAATGAAGTCACCCTTGGACAAGATACAGCTGACTCCTGGGCAGGCATTGCCCGCTGGATTCCCTGGA
CCATTCATTTTTGCTGATAGTCTGTCCTCCGTGGAGACTCTGTTGACCAACATTCAGGGTCTGCTGAAAG
TTGCTTTGGATAATGCTCGCATCCAGGAGAAGCAGATTCAACAAGAAAAGAAGGAGCTGCGACTGGAGCT
CTATAGAGAGAGAGAAATTAGAGAAAACCTTGAAAGACAACTTGCAGTTGAGCTTCAAAGCAGAACTACT
ATGCAAAAGCGCCTGAAGAAGGAGAAAAAAACCAAGAGAAAATTGCAGGAAGCCTTGGAATTTGAATCAA
AGCGCCGGGAGCAAGTGGAGCAGGCACTTAAGCAAGCCACCACTAGTGACAGTGGCCTGAGGATGTTAAA
AGATACTGGAATTCCAGATATTGAAATAGAAAACAATGGGACTCCTCATGATAGTGCTGCTATGCAAGGA
GGTAACTATTACTGTTTAGAAATGGCACAACAGTTGTATTCAGCCTAGTAATGAACTAGTCCGTAACTTG
AAAGTATTTCGATTTCTTGGCTTTATATATCTTGTGGAAAGGACGAGTGCCCGATGTGAGATCCACTGGC
