>Addgene plasmid #143661 | TFORF2906 | depositor partial sequence | sequence record 283114 | Barcode
GTGCCCGATGTGAGATCCACTGGC
